>Addgene plasmid #53947 | SUMO3_pCSdest | addgene partial sequence | sequence record 95410 | EBV-rev 5'-GTGGTTTGTCCAAACTCATC-3'
TACGACTCACTATAGTTCTAGAGGCTCGAGAGGATCACCACTTTGTACAAGAAAGCTGGGTTCTAGAAAC
TGTGCCCTGCCAGGCTGCTCTCCGGCACACCTCCCGTCTGCTGCTGGAACACGTCGATGGTGTCCTCGTC
CTCCATCTCCAGCTGTGCTGGAGTGTCAGTTTCATTGATTGGCTGCCCGTCGAACCTGAATCTGATCTGC
CTCATTGACAAGCCCTGCCTCTCGCAGTAGGCCTTCATCAGCTTGCTCAGCGGCGTGTGCCTCTTGATCT
TGAACTGCACCACGGAGCCGTCCTGCCCGGCCACCTTCAGGTTGATGTGGTCATTCTCTGTCTTCACACC
CTCCTTGGGCTTCTCCTCGGACATGGTGCCTGCTTTTTTGTACAAACTTGTGATCCTTGAATTCGAATCG
ATGGGATCCTGCAAAAAGAACAAGTAGCTTGTATTCTATAGTGTCACCTAAATCAAGCTTGCTCCGACGT
CCCCAGGCAGAATGGCGGTTCCCTAAACGAGCATTGCTTATATAGACCTCCCATTAGGCACGCCTACCGC
CCATTTACGTCAATGGAACGCCCATTTGCGTCATTGCCCCTCCCCATTGACGTCAATGGGGATGTACTTG
GCAGCCATCGCGGGCCATTTACCGCCATTGACGTCAATGGGAGTACTGCCAATGTACCCTGGCGTACTTC
CAATAGTAATGTACTTGCCAAGTTACTATTAATAGATATTGATGTACTGCCAAGT
