[The description below was written by a language model from this plasmid's Addgene catalogue record.]
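Description:
SUMO3_pCSdest is a mammalian expression plasmid carrying the human SUMO3 coding sequence (small ubiquitin-like modifier 3, also known as SMT3A or SMT3H1) in the pCSDest backbone, a Gateway destination vector of about 4.1 kb without insert. The 312 bp insert, which the depositor links to the SUMO3 reference transcript, was introduced by Gateway recombination cloning, so the open reading frame would be expected to be flanked by the attB sites that such a reaction leaves behind. The plasmid is propagated in E. coli as a high-copy construct under ampicillin selection. The record does not name the bacterial origin of replication, and no feature table is provided, so details such as the polyadenylation signal are not documented here.

The record lists two promoters upstream of the insert, CMV and SP6. The CMV promoter drives strong constitutive transcription by RNA polymerase II when the DNA is introduced into vertebrate cells. The SP6 phage promoter allows the same insert to be transcribed in vitro, producing synthetic mRNA suitable for microinjection into embryos. No epitope tag, fusion partner or reporter is recorded, so the construct appears to express native, untagged SUMO3.

The associated publication surveyed the effects of expressing human chromosome 21 genes on early zebrafish development. SUMO3_pCSdest is evidently one clone from that gene set, intended for overexpressing this chromosome 21 gene in embryos, most plausibly through injection of SP6-derived mRNA. It is equally usable for CMV-driven expression of SUMO3 in cultured mammalian cells.
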