Addgene plasmid #53947: SUMO3_pCSdest
Depositing lab: Roger Reeves. Depositing organization: Johns Hopkins University and School of Medicine. Publication: Survey of Human Chromosome 21 Gene Expression Effects on Early Development in Danio rerio. Edie S, Zaghloul NA, Leitch CC, Klinedinst DK, Lebron J, Thole JF, McCallion AS, Katsanis N, Reeves RH. G3 (Bethesda). 2018 Jul 2;8(7):2215-2223. doi: 10.1534/g3.118.200144. PubMed 29760202.
Backbone
  Vector backbone: pCSDest
  Backbone manufacturer: Lawson Lab (Addgene Plasmid 22423)
  Backbone size w/o insert (bp): 4095
  Vector type: Mammalian Expression
Growth in bacteria
  Bacterial resistance: Ampicillin, 100 μg/mL
  Growth temperature: 37°C
  Growth strain: Top10
  Copy number: High Copy
Gene/Insert
  Gene/Insert name: SUMO3
  Species: H. sapiens (human)
  Insert size (bp): 312
  Entrez Gene: SUMO3 (a.k.a. SMT3A, SMT3H1, SUMO-3, Smt3B)
  Promoter: SP6 and CMV
  Cloning method: Gateway Cloning
  Sequencing primers: 5′ CMV-F; 3′ EBV-Rev
Terms and licenses: Academic/Nonprofit Terms; Industry Terms
Depositor comments: NM_006936
How to cite: SUMO3_pCSdest was a gift from Roger Reeves (Addgene plasmid # 53947 ; http://n2t.net/addgene:53947 ; RRID:Addgene_53947)
